>Addgene plasmid #75860 | ATMIN gRNA (BRDN0001147857) | addgene full sequence | sequence record 184710 | Addgene Assembled Sequence
CCCGGGTGCAAAGATGGATAAAGTTTTAAACAGAGAGGAATCTTTGCAGCTAATGGACCTTCTAGGTCTT
GAAAGGAGTGGGAATTGGCTCCGGTGCCCGTCAGTGGGCAGAGCGCACATCGCCCACAGTCCCCGAGAAG
TTGGGGGGAGGGGTCGGCAATTGATCCGGTGCCTAGAGAAGGTGGCGCGGGGTAAACTGGGAAAGTGATG
TCGTGTACTGGCTCCGCCTTTTTCCCGAGGGTGGGGGAGAACCGTATATAAGTGCAGTAGTCGCCGTGAA
CGTTCTTTTTCGCAACGGGTTTGCCGCCAGAACACAGGTAAGTGCCGTGTGTGGTTCCCGCGGGCCTGGC
CTCTTTACGGGTTATGGCCCTTGCGTGCCTTGAATTACTTCCACCTGGCTGCAGTACGTGATTCTTGATC
CCGAGCTTCGGGTTGGAAGTGGGTGGGAGAGTTCGAGGCCTTGCGCTTAAGGAGCCCCTTCGCCTCGTGC
TTGAGTTGAGGCCTGGCCTGGGCGCTGGGGCCGCCGCGTGCGAATCTGGTGGCACCTTCGCGCCTGTCTC
GCTGCTTTCGATAAGTCTCTAGCCATTTAAAATTTTTGATGACCTGCTGCGACGCTTTTTTTCTGGCAAG
ATAGTCTTGTAAATGCGGGCCAAGATCTGCACACTGGTATTTCGGTTTTTGGGGCCGCGGGCGGCGACGG
GGCCCGTGCGTCCCAGCGCACATGTTCGGCGAGGCGGGGCCTGCGAGCGCGGCCACCGAGAATCGGACGG
GGGTAGTCTCAAGCTGGCCGGCCTGCTCTGGTGCCTGGCCTCGCGCCGCCGTGTATCGCCCCGCCCTGGG
CGGCAAGGCTGGCCCGGTCGGCACCAGTTGCGTGAGCGGAAAGATGGCCGCTTCCCGGCCCTGCTGCAGG
GAGCTCAAAATGGAGGACGCGGCGCTCGGGAGAGCGGGCGGGTGAGTCACCCACACAAAGGAAAAGGGCC
TTTCCGTCCTCAGCCGTCGCTTCATGTGACTCCACGGAGTACCGGGCGCCGTCCAGGCACCTCGATTAGT
TCTCGAGCTTTTGGAGTACGTCGTCTTTAGGTTGGGGGGAGGGGTTTTATGCGATGGAGTTTCCCCACAC
TGAGTGGGTGGAGACTGAAGTTAGGCCAGCTTGGCACTTGATGTAATTCTCCTTGGAATTTGCCCTTTTT
GAGTTTGGATCTTGGTTCATTCTCAAGCCTCAGACAGTGGTTCAAAGTTTTTTTCTTCCATTTCAGGTGT
CGTGACGTACGGCCACCATGACCGAGTACAAGCCCACGGTGCGCCTCGCCACCCGCGACGACGTCCCCAG
GGCCGTACGCACCCTCGCCGCCGCGTTCGCCGACTACCCCGCCACGCGCCACACCGTCGATCCGGACCGC
CACATCGAGCGGGTCACCGAGCTGCAAGAACTCTTCCTCACGCGCGTCGGGCTCGACATCGGCAAGGTGT
GGGTCGCGGACGACGGCGCCGCCGTGGCGGTCTGGACCACGCCGGAGAGCGTCGAAGCGGGGGCGGTGTT
CGCCGAGATCGGCCCGCGCATGGCCGAGTTGAGCGGTTCCCGGCTGGCCGCGCAGCAACAGATGGAAGGC
CTCCTGGCGCCGCACCGGCCCAAGGAGCCCGCGTGGTTCCTGGCCACCGTCGGAGTCTCGCCCGACCACC
AGGGCAAGGGTCTGGGCAGCGCCGTCGTGCTCCCCGGAGTGGAGGCGGCCGAGCGCGCCGGGGTGCCCGC
CTTCCTGGAGACCTCCGCGCCCCGCAACCTCCCCTTCTACGAGCGGCTCGGCTTCACCGTCACCGCCGAC
GTCGAGGTGCCCGAAGGACCGCGCACCTGGTGCATGACCCGCAAGCCCGGTGCCTGAACGCGTTAAGTCG
ACAATCAACCTCTGGATTACAAAATTTGTGAAAGATTGACTGGTATTCTTAACTATGTTGCTCCTTTTAC
GCTATGTGGATACGCTGCTTTAATGCCTTTGTATCATGCTATTGCTTCCCGTATGGCTTTCATTTTCTCC
TCCTTGTATAAATCCTGGTTGCTGTCTCTTTATGAGGAGTTGTGGCCCGTTGTCAGGCAACGTGGCGTGG
TGTGCACTGTGTTTGCTGACGCAACCCCCACTGGTTGGGGCATTGCCACCACCTGTCAGCTCCTTTCCGG
GACTTTCGCTTTCCCCCTCCCTATTGCCACGGCGGAACTCATCGCCGCCTGCCTTGCCCGCTGCTGGACA
GGGGCTCGGCTGTTGGGCACTGACAATTCCGTGGTGTTGTCGGGGAAATCATCGTCCTTTCCTTGGCTGC
TCGCCTGTGTTGCCACCTGGATTCTGCGCGGGACGTCCTTCTGCTACGTCCCTTCGGCCCTCAATCCAGC
GGACCTTCCTTCCCGCGGCCTGCTGCCGGCTCTGCGGCCTCTTCCGCGTCTTCGCCTTCGCCCTCAGACG
AGTCGGATCTCCCTTTGGGCCGCCTCCCCGCGTCGACTTTAAGACCAATGACTTACAAGGCAGCTGTAGA
TCTTAGCCACTTTTTAAAAGAAAAGGGGGGACTGGAAGGGCTAATTCACTCCCAACGAAGACAAGATCTG
CTTTTTGCTTGTACTGGGTCTCTCTGGTTAGACCAGATCTGAGCCTGGGAGCTCTCTGGCTAACTAGGGA
ACCCACTGCTTAAGCCTCAATAAAGCTTGCCTTGAGTGCTTCAAGTAGTGTGTGCCCGTCTGTTGTGTGA
CTCTGGTAACTAGAGATCCCTCAGACCCTTTTAGTCAGTGTGGAAAATCTCTAGCAGTACGTATAGTAGT
TCATGTCATCTTATTATTCAGTATTTATAACTTGCAAAGAAATGAATATCAGAGAGTGAGAGGAACTTGT
TTATTGCAGCTTATAATGGTTACAAATAAAGCAATAGCATCACAAATTTCACAAATAAAGCATTTTTTTC
ACTGCATTCTAGTTGTGGTTTGTCCAAACTCATCAATGTATCTTATCATGTCTGGCTCTAGCTATCCCGC
CCCTAACTCCGCCCATCCCGCCCCTAACTCCGCCCAGTTCCGCCCATTCTCCGCCCCATGGCTGACTAAT
TTTTTTTATTTATGCAGAGGCCGAGGCCGCCTCGGCCTCTGAGCTATTCCAGAAGTAGTGAGGAGGCTTT
TTTGGAGGCCTAGGGACGTACCCAATTCGCCCTATAGTGAGTCGTATTACGCGCGCTCACTGGCCGTCGT
TTTACAACGTCGTGACTGGGAAAACCCTGGCGTTACCCAACTTAATCGCCTTGCAGCACATCCCCCTTTC
GCCAGCTGGCGTAATAGCGAAGAGGCCCGCACCGATCGCCCTTCCCAACAGTTGCGCAGCCTGAATGGCG
AATGGG
[124 nt withheld, positions 3367-3490]
C
[91 nt withheld, positions 3492-3582]
A
[49 nt withheld, positions 3584-3632]
CCTTTGACGTTGGAGTCCACGTTCTTT
[37 nt withheld, positions 3660-3696]
ACCCTATCTCGGTCTATTCTTTTGATTTATAAGGGATTTTGCCGATTTCGGCCTATTGGTTAAAAAATGA
GCTGATTTAACAAAAATTTAACGCGAATTTTAACAAAATATTAACGCTTACAATTTAGGTGGCACTTTTC
GGGGAAATGTGCGCGGAACCCCTATTTGTTTATTTTTCTAAATACATTCAAATATGTATCCGCTCATGAG
ACAATAACCCTGATAAATGCTTCAATAATATTGAAAAAGGAAGAGTATGAGTATTCAACATTTCCGTGTC
GCCCTTATTCCCTTTTTTGCGGCATTTTGCCTTCCTGTTTTTGCTCACCCAGAAACGCTGGTGAAAGTAA
AAGATGCTGAAGATCAGTTGGGTGCACGAGTGGGTTACATCGAACTGGATCTCAACAGCGGTAAGATCCT
TGAGAGTTTTCGCCCCGAAGAACGTTTTCCAATGATGAGCACTTTTAAAGTTCTGCTATGTGGCGCGGTA
TTATCCCGTATTGACGCCGGGCAAGAGCAACTCGGTCGCCGCATACACTATTCTCAGAATGACTTGGTTG
AGTACTCACCAGTCACAGAAAAGCATCTTACGGATGGCATGACAGTAAGAGAATTATGCAGTGCTGCCAT
AACCATGAGTGATAACACTGCGGCCAACTTACTTCTGACAACGATCGGAGGACCGAAGGAGCTAACCGCT
TTTTTGCACAACATGGGGGATCATGTAACTCGCCTTGATCGTTGGGAACCGGAGCTGAATGAAGCCATAC
CAAACGACGAGCGTGACACCACGATGCCTGTAGCAATGGCAACAACGTTGCGCAAACTATTAACTGGCGA
ACTACTTACTCTAGCTTCCCGGCAACAATTAATAGACTGGATGGAGGCGGATAAAGTTGCAGGACCACTT
CTGCGCTCGGCCCTTCCGGCTGGCTGGTTTATTGCTGATAAATCTGGAGCCGGTGAGCGTGGGTCTCGCG
GTATCATTGCAGCACTGGGGCCAGATGGTAAGCCCTCCCGTATCGTAGTTATCTACACGACGGGGAGTCA
GGCAACTATGGATGAACGAAATAGACAGATCGCTGAGATAGGTGCCTCACTGATTAAGCATTGGTAACTG
TCAGACCAAGTTTACTCATATATACTTTAGATTGATTTAAAACTTCATTTTTAATTTAAAAGGATCTAGG
TGAAGATCCTTTTTGATAATCTCATGACCAAAATCCCTTAACGTGAGTTTTCGTTCCACTGAGCGTCAGA
CCCCGTAGAAAAGATCAAAGGATCTTCTTGAGATCCTTTTTTTCTGCGCGTAATCTGCTGCTTGCAAACA
AAAAAACCACCGCTACCAGCGGTGGTTTGTTTGCCGGATCAAGAGCTACCAACTCTTTTTCCGAAGGTAA
CTGGCTTCAGCAGAGCGCAGATACCAAATACTGTTCTTCTAGTGTAGCCGTAGTTAGGCCACCACTTCAA
GAACTCTGTAGCACCGCCTACATACCTCGCTCTGCTAATCCTGTTACCAGTGGCTGCTGCCAGTGGCGAT
AAGTCGTGTCTTACCGGGTTGGACTCAAGACGATAGTTACCGGATAAGGCGCAGCGGTCGGGCTGAACGG
GGGGTTCGTGCACACAGCCCAGCTTGGAGCGAACGACCTACACCGAACTGAGATACCTACAGCGTGAGCT
ATGAGAAAGCGCCACGCTTCCCGAAGGGAGAAAGGCGGACAGGTATCCGGTAAGCGGCAGGGTCGGAACA
GGAGAGCGCACGAGGGAGCTTCCAGGGGGAAACGCCTGGTATCTTTATAGTCCTGTCGGGTTTCGCCACC
TCTGACTTGAGCGTCGATTTTTGTGATGCTCGTCAGGGGGGCGGAGCCTATGGAAAAACGCCAGCAACGC
GGCCTTTTTACGGTTCCTGGCCTTTTGCTGGCCTTTTGCTCACATGTTCTTTCCTGCGTTATCCCCTGAT
TCTGTGGATAACCGTATTACCGCCTTTGAGTGAGCTGATACCGCTCGCCGCAGCCGAACGACCGAGCGCA
GCGAGTCAGTGAGCGAGGAAGCGGAAGAGCGCCCAATACGCAAACCGCCTCTCCCCGCGCGTTGGCCGAT
TCATTAATGCAGCTGGCACGACAGGTTTCCCGACTGGAAAGCGGGCAGTGAGCGCAACGCAATTAATGTG
AGTTAGCTCACTCATTAGGCACCCCAGGCTTTACACTTTATGCTTCCGGCTCGTATGTTGTGTGGAATTG
TGAGCGGATAACAATTTCACACAGGAAACAGCTATGACCATGATTACGCCAAGCGCGCAATTAACCCTCA
CTAAAGGGAACAAAAGCTGGAGCTGCAAGCTTAATGTAGTCTTATGCAATACTCTTGTAGTCTTGCAACA
TGGTAACGATGAGTTAGCAACATGCCTTACAAGGAGAGAAAAAGCACCGTGCATGCCGATTGGTGGAAGT
AAGGTGGTACGATCGTGCCTTATTAGGAAGGCAACAGACGGGTCTGACATGGATTGGACGAACCACTGAA
TTGCCGCATTGCAGAGATATTGTATTTAAGTGCCTAGCTCGATACATAAACGGGTCTCTCTGGTTAGACC
AGATCTGAGCCTGGGAGCTCTCTGGCTAACTAGGGAACCCACTGCTTAAGCCTCAATAAAGCTTGCCTTG
AGTGCTTCAAGTAGTGTGTGCCCGTCTGTTGTGTGACTCTGGTAACTAGAGATCCCTCAGACCCTTTTAG
TCAGTGTGGAAAATCTCTAGCAGTGGCGCCCGAACAGGGACTTGAAAGCGAAAGGGAAACCAGAGGAGCT
CTCTCGACGCAGGACTCGGCTTGCTGAAGCGCGCACGGCAAGAGGCGAGGGGCGGCGACTGGTGAGTACG
CCAAAAATTTTGACTAGCGGAGGCTAGAAGGAGAGAGATGGGTGCGAGAGCGTCAGTATTAAGCGGGGGA
GAATTAGATCGCGATGGGAAAAAATTCGGTTAAGGCCAGGGGGAAAGAAAAAATATAAATTAAAACATAT
AGTATGGGCAAGCAGGGAGCTAGAACGATTCGCAGTTAATCCTGGCCTGTTAGAAACATCAGAAGGCTGT
AGACAAATACTGGGACAGCTACAACCATCCCTTCAGACAGGATCAGAAGAACTTAGATCATTATATAATA
CAGTAGCAACCCTCTATTGTGTGCATCAAAGGATAGAGATAAAAGACACCAAGGAAGCTTTAGACAAGAT
AGAGGAAGAGCAAAACAAAAGTAAGACCACCGCACAGCAAGCGGCCGCTGATCTTCAGACCTGGAGGAGG
AGATATGAGGGACAATTGGAGAAGTGAATTATATAAATATAAAGTAGTAAAAATTGAACCATTAGGAGTA
GCACCCACCAAGGCAAAGAGAAGAGTGGTGCAGAGAGAAAAAAGAGCAGTGGGAATAGGAGCTTTGTTCC
TTGGGTTCTTGGGAGCAGCAGGAAGCACTATGGGCGCAGCGTCAATGACGCTGACGGTACAGGCCAGACA
ATTATTGTCTGGTATAGTGCAGCAGCAGAACAATTTGCTGAGGGCTATTGAGGCGCAACAGCATCTGTTG
CAACTCACAGTCTGGGGCATCAAGCAGCTCCAGGCAAGAATCCTGGCTGTGGAAAGATACCTAAAGGATC
AACAGCTCCTGGGGATTTGGGGTTGCTCTGGAAAACTCATTTGCACCACTGCTGTGCCTTGGAATGCTAG
TTGGAGTAATAAATCTCTGGAACAGATTTGGAATCACACGACCTGGATGGAGTGGGACAGAGAAATTAAC
AATTACACAAGCTTAATACACTCCTTAATTGAAGAATCGCAAAACCAGCAAGAAAAGAATGAACAAGAAT
TATTGGAATTAGATAAATGGGCAAGTTTGTGGAATTGGTTTAACATAACAAATTGGCTGTGGTATATAAA
ATTATTCATAATGATAGTAGGAGGCTTGGTAGGTTTAAGAATAGTTTTTGCTGTACTTTCTATAGTGAAT
AGAGTTAGGCAGGGATATTCACCATTATCGTTTCAGACCCACCTCCCAACCCCGAGGGGACCCAGAGAGG
GCCTATTTCCCATGATTCCTTCATATTTGCATATACGATACAAGGCTGTTAGAGAGATAATTAGAATTAA
TTTGACTGTAAACACAAAGATATTAGTACAAAATACGTGACGTAGAAAGTAATAATTTCTTGGGTAGTTT
GCAGTTTTAAAATTATGTTTTAAAATGGACTATCATATGCTTACCGTAACTTGAAAGTATTTCGATTTCT
TGGCTTTATATATCTTGTGGAAAGGACGAAACACCGCATGACAGAAAACTGCATCAGTTTTAGAGCTAGA
AATAGCAAGTTAAAATAAGGCTAGTCCGTTATCAACTTGAAAAAGTGGCACCGAGTCGGTGCTTTTTTAA
GCTTGGCGTAACTAGATCTTGAGACAAATGGCAGTATTCATCCACAATTTTAAAAGAAAAGGGGGGATTG
GGGGGTACAGTGCAGGGGAAAGAATAGTAGACATAATAGCAACAGACATACAAACTAAAGAATTACAAAA
ACAAATTACAAAAATTCAAAATTTTCGGGTTTATTACAGGGACAGCAGAGATCCACTTTGGCGCCGGCTC
GAGGGGG
Features (pLannotate 1.2.2; 29 found; start..end, strand, type, name):
     14..80      +  CDS            small t antigen (fragment): SV40 (simian virus 40) small t antigen
    106..317     +  promoter       EF-1α core promoter: core promoter for human elongation factor EF-1α
    318..1256    +  intron         EF-1α intron A: intron upstream of the start codon of human EF-1α
   1278..1877    +  CDS            PuroR (fragment): puromycin N-acetyltransferase; pac from Streptomyces; confers resistance to puromycin
   1893..2481    +  misc_feature   WPRE: woodchuck hepatitis virus posttranscriptional regulatory element
   2532..2551    +  misc_feature   cPPT/CTS (fragment): central polypurine tract and central termination sequence of HIV-1
   2553..2786    +  LTR            3' LTR (ΔU3): self-inactivating 3' long terminal repeat (LTR) from HIV-1
   2864..2985    +  polyA_signal   SV40 poly(A) signal: SV40 polyadenylation signal
   3025..3160    +  rep_origin     SV40 ori: SV40 origin of replication
   3181..3199    -  promoter       T7 promoter: promoter for bacteriophage T7 RNA polymerase
   3207..3362    +  CDS            lacZα (fragment): LacZα fragment of β-galactosidase; lacZ fragment
   3367..3795    +  rep_origin     f1 ori (sequence partly withheld): f1 bacteriophage origin of replication; arrow indicates direction of (+) strand synthesis
   3848..3952    +  promoter       AmpR promoter: bla
   3953..4813    +  CDS            AmpR: β-lactamase; bla; confers resistance to ampicillin, carbenicillin, and related antibiotics
   4984..5572    +  rep_origin     ori: high-copy-number ColE1/pMB1/pBR322/pUC origin of replication
   5755..5847    +  CDS            lacI (fragment): lac repressor; lacI; The lac repressor binds to the lac operator to inhibit transcription in E. coli. This inhibition can be relieved by adding lactose or isopropyl-β-D-thiogalactopyranoside (IPTG).
   5860..5881    +  protein_bind   CAP binding site: CAP binding activates transcription in the presence of cAMP. E. coli catabolite activator protein
   5896..5926    +  promoter       lac promoter: promoter for the E. coli lac operon
   5934..5950    +  protein_bind   lac operator: The lac repressor binds to the lac operator to inhibit transcription in E. coli. This inhibition can be relieved by adding lactose or isopropyl-β-D-thiogalactopyranoside (IPTG). lac repressor encoded by lacI
   5995..6013    +  promoter       T3 promoter: promoter for bacteriophage T3 RNA polymerase
   6041..6267    +  promoter       RSV promoter: Rous sarcoma virus enhancer/promoter
   6268..6448    +  LTR            5' LTR (truncated): truncated 5' long terminal repeat (LTR) from HIV-1
   6495..6620    +  misc_feature   HIV-1 Ψ: packaging signal of human immunodeficiency virus type 1
   6604..6967    +  CDS            HIV-1 gag (fragment): gag protein from human immunodeficiency virus 1; gag
   7113..7346    +  misc_feature   RRE: The Rev response element (RRE) of HIV-1 allows for Rev-dependent mRNA export from the nucleus to the cytoplasm.
   7723..7749    +  CDS            Rev (fragment): human immunodeficiency virus 1 (HIV-1) Rev protein; rev; enhances nuclear export of unspliced and incompletely spliced viral mRNAs
   7753..7993    +  promoter       U6 promoter: RNA polymerase III promoter for human U6 snRNA
   8023..8098    +  misc_RNA       gRNA scaffold: guide RNA scaffold for the Streptococcus pyogenes CRISPR/Cas9 system
   8154..8271    +  misc_feature   cPPT/CTS: central polypurine tract and central termination sequence of HIV-1
