[The description below was written by a language model from this plasmid's Addgene catalogue record and pLannotate feature annotations shown in this document.]
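Description:
ATMIN gRNA (BRDN0001147857) is a third-generation lentiviral guide RNA plasmid built on the lentiGuide-Puro backbone and designed to direct Streptococcus pyogenes Cas9 to the human ATMIN gene (also known as ASCIZ or ZNF822). The assembled sequence is about 8.3 kb. In bacteria it is maintained at high copy through a ColE1/pUC-type origin and selected with ampicillin via the β-lactamase gene. An f1 origin, an SV40 origin and remnants of lac, T7 and T3 elements are also annotated as backbone carry-over.

The lentiviral transfer cassette begins with an RSV promoter fused to a truncated HIV-1 5' LTR, which makes genomic RNA production Tat-independent, followed by the Ψ packaging signal, a partial gag region and the RRE for Rev-dependent nuclear export. It ends in a ΔU3 self-inactivating 3' LTR, with an SV40 polyadenylation signal downstream. Between the LTRs, a human U6 RNA polymerase III promoter drives the ATMIN-specific spacer joined to the Cas9 gRNA scaffold. A cPPT/CTS element follows. An EF-1α core promoter with its intron A then expresses puromycin N-acetyltransferase for selection of transduced mammalian cells, and a WPRE enhances transcript expression.

The plasmid does not encode Cas9, so it is meant to be paired with a separate Cas9 lentivector or used in cells that already express the nuclease. It belongs to a human kinome gRNA collection produced alongside work on optimised sgRNA design. Its typical use is CRISPR knockout of ATMIN in human cells after lentiviral packaging and transduction.
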