Addgene plasmid #75860: ATMIN gRNA (BRDN0001147857)
Purpose: 3rd generation lentiviral gRNA plasmid targeting human ATMIN
Depositing lab: John Doench & David Root. Depositing organization: Broad Institute. Publication: Optimized sgRNA design to maximize activity and minimize off-target effects of CRISPR-Cas9. Doench JG, Fusi N, Sullender M, Hegde M, Vaimberg EW, Donovan KF, Smith I, Tothova Z, Wilen C, Orchard R, Virgin HW, Listgarten J, Root DE. Nat Biotechnol. 2016 Jan 18. doi: 10.1038/nbt.3437. PubMed 26780180.
Backbone
  Vector backbone: lentiGuide-Puro
  Backbone manufacturer: Zhang Lab (Addgene plasmid # 52963)
  Vector type: Mammalian Expression, Lentiviral, CRISPR
  Selectable markers: Puromycin
Growth in bacteria
  Bacterial resistance: Ampicillin, 100 μg/mL
  Growth temperature: 37°C
  Growth strain: DH5alpha
  Copy number: High Copy
Gene/Insert
  Gene/Insert name: ATMIN (alt names: ATMIN; NM_001300728.1)
  gRNA/shRNA sequence: CATGACAGAAAACTGCATCA
  Species: H. sapiens (human)
  Entrez Gene: ATMIN (a.k.a. ASCIZ, ZNF822)
  Promoter: hU6
  Cloning method: Unknown
  Sequencing primers: 5′ U6-F; 3′ pS2-R
Terms and licenses: Academic/Nonprofit Terms; Industry Terms: Not Available to Industry
Depositor comments: The gRNA was designed to target the following Genbank reference sequence(s): NM_001300728.1,NM_015251.2. Note that this plasmid does NOT contain Cas9. It should be used in conjunction with lentiCas9-Blast (Addgene #52962) or otherwise with cell lines already expressing Cas9. Browse the full kinome gRNA library at http://www.addgene.org/pooled-library/broadgpp-human-kinome/ or visit http://www.broadinstitute.org/rnai/public/ for detailed protocols and information.
How to cite: ATMIN gRNA (BRDN0001147857) was a gift from John Doench & David Root (Addgene plasmid # 75860 ; http://n2t.net/addgene:75860 ; RRID:Addgene_75860)
