>Addgene plasmid #75860 | ATMIN gRNA (BRDN0001147857) | depositor partial sequence | sequence record 143320 | Target Sequence
CATGACAGAAAACTGCATCA
