>Addgene plasmid #75860 | ATMIN gRNA (BRDN0001147857) | addgene partial sequence | sequence record 184709 | hU6-F
TAGAAAGTAATAATTTCTTGGGTAGTTTGCAGTTTTAAAATTATGTTTTAAAATGGACTATCATATGCTT
ACCGTAACTTGAAAGTATTTCGATTTCTTGGCTTTATATATCTTGTGGAAAGGACGAAACACCGCATGAC
AGAAAACTGCATCATTTTAGAGCTAGAAATAGCAAGTTAAAATAAGGCTAGTCCGTTATCAACTTGAAAA
AGTGGCACCGAGTCGGTGCTTTTTTAAGCTTGGCGTAACTAGATCTTGAGACAAATGGCAGTATTCATCC
ACAATTTTAAAAGAAAAGGGGGGATTGGGGGGTACAGTGCAGGGGAAAGAATAGTAGACATAATAGCAAC
AGACATACAAACTAAAGAATTACAAAAACAAATTACAAAAATTCAAAATTTTCGGGTTTATTACAGGGAC
AGCAGAGATCCACTTTGGCGCCGGCTCGAGGGGGCCCGGGTGCAAAGATGGATAAAGTTTTAAACAGAGA
GGAATCTTTGCAGCTAATGGACCTTCTAGGTCTTGAAAGGAGTGGGAATTGGCTCCGGTGCCCGTCAGTG
GGCAGAGCGC
